>Addgene plasmid #205445 | AAVS1-A2UCOE-EF1a-iCasp9-P2A-Crry-T2A-mCD59-E2A-Qa1 SCT-F2A-neo-AAVS1 | addgene full sequence | sequence record 408940 | Addgene NGS Result
CTGACGTCTAAGAAACCATTATTATCATGACATTAACCTATAAAAATAGGCGTATCACGAGGCCCTTTCG
TCTCGCGCGTTTCGGTGATGACGGTGAAAACCTCTGACACATGCAGCTCCCGGAGACGGTCACAGCTTGT
CTGTAAGCGGATGCCGGGAGCAGACAAGCCCGTCAGGGCGCGTCAGCGGGTGTTGGCGGGTGTCGGGGCT
GGCTTAACTATGCGGCATCAGAGCAGATTGTACTGAGAGTGCACCATATGCGGTGTGAAATACCGCACAG
ATGCGTAAGGAGAAAATACCGCATCAGGCGCCATTCGCCATTCAGGCTGCGCAACTGTTGGGAAGGGCGA
TCGGTGCGGGCCTCTTCGCTATTACGCCAGCTGGCGAAAGGGGGATGTGCTGCAAGGCGATTAAGTTGGG
TAACGCCAGGGTTTTCCCAGTCACGACGTTGTAAAACGACGGCCAGTGAATTCGCCGTGACGTCAGCACG
CCGGGCGGGGACCGGGAGATCCTTGGGGCGGTGGGGGGCCAGCGGCAGTTCCCGGCGGCCCCCGGGGCGG
GCGGGCGGGCGGGTGGTGGCGGCGGTTGGGGCTCGGCGCTCGCTCGCTCGCTGGGCGGGCGGGCGGTGCG
ATGTCCGGAGAGGATGGCCCGGCGGCTGGCCCGGGGGCGGCGGCGGCGGCTGCCCGGGAGCGGCGACGGG
AGCAGCTGCGGCAGTGGGGGGCGCGGGCGGGCGCCGAGCCTGGCCCCGGAGAGCGCCGCGCCCGCACCGT
CCGCTTCGAGCGCGCCGCCGAGTTCCTGGCGGCCTGTGCGGGCGGCGACCTGGACGAGGCGCGTCTGATG
CTGCGCGCCGCCGACCCTGGCCCCGGCGCCGAGCTCGACCCCGCCGCGCCGCCGCCCGCCCGCGCCGTGC
TGGACTCCACCAACGCCGACGGTATCAGCGCCCTGCACCAGGTCAGCGCCCCCCGCCCGGCGTCTCCCGG
GGCCAGGTCCACCCTCTGCTGCGCCACCTGGGGCATCCTCCTTCCCCGTTGCCAGTCTCGATCCGCCCCG
TCGTTCCTGGCCCTGGGCTTTGCCACCCTATGCTGACACCCCGTCCCAGTCCCCCTTACCATTCCCCTTC
GACCACCCCACTTCCGAATTGGAGCCGCTTCAACTGGCCCTGGGCTTAGCCACTCTGTGCTGACCACTCT
GCCCCAGGCCTCCTTACCATTCCCCTTAAACACCGGTGGGGAGGTGGTCCCTGCTGTTACGCCAATGATA
ACCCCCGCCAGAAAAATCTTAGTAGCCTTCCCTTTTTGTTTTCCGTGCCCCAACTCGGCGGATTGACTCG
GCCCCTTCCGGAAACACCCGAATCAACTTCTAGTCAAATTATTGTTCACGCCGCAATGACCCACCCCTGG
CCCGCGTCTGTGGAACTGACCCCTGGTGTACAGGAGAGTTCGCTGCTGAAAGTGGTCCCAAAGGGGTACT
AGTTTTTAAGCTCCCAACTCCCCCTCCCCCAGCGTCTGGAGGATTCCACACCCTCGCACCGCAGGGGCGA
GGAAGTGGGCGGAGTCCGGTTTTGGCGCCAGCCGCTGAGGCTGCCAAGCAGAAAAGCCACCGCTGAGGAG
ACTCCGGTCACTGTCCTCGCCCCGCCTCCCCCTTCCCTCCCCTTGGGGACCACCGGGCGCCACGCCGCGA
ACGTTAAGTGCCGCGGTCGTCGGCGCCTCCGCCCTCCCCCTTGGGCCCCAATTCCCAGCGGGCGCGGCGC
GCGGCCCCTCCCCCCGCCGGGCGCGCGCCCGCTGCCCCGCCCTTCGTGGCCGCCCGGCGTGGGCGGTGCC
ACCCCTCCCCCCGGCGGCCCCGCGCGCAGCTCCCGGCTCCCTCCCCCTTCGGATGTGGCTTGAGCTGTAG
GCGCGGAGGGCCGGGCTCCGGTGCCCGTCAGTGGGCAGAGCGCACATCGCCCACAGTCCCCGAGAAGTTG
GGGGGAGGGGTCGGCAATTGAACCGGTGCCTAGAGAAGGTGGCGCGGGGTAAACTGGGAAAGTGATGTCG
TGTACTGGCTCCGCCTTTTTCCCGAGGGTGGGGGAGAACCGTATATAAGTGCAGTAGTCGCCGTGAACGT
TCTTTTTCGCAACGGGTTTGCCGCCAGAACACAGGTAAGTGCCGTGTGTGGTTCCCGCGGGCCTGGCCTC
TTTACGGGTTATGGCCCTTGCGTGCCTTGAATTACTTCCACCTGGCTGCAGTACGTGATTCTTGATCCCG
AGCTTCGGGTTGGAAGTGGGTGGGAGAGTTCGAGGCCTTGCGCTTAAGGAGCCCCTTCGCCTCGTGCTTG
AGTTGAGGCCTGGCCTGGGCGCTGGGGCCGCCGCGTGCGAATCTGGTGGCACCTTCGCGCCTGTCTCGCT
GCTTTCGATAAGTCTCTAGCCATTTAAAATTTTTGATGACCTGCTGCGACGCTTTTTTTCTGGCAAGATA
GTCTTGTAAATGCGGGCCAAGATCTGCACACTGGTATTTCGGTTTTTGGGGCCGCGGGCGGCGACGGGGC
CCGTGCGTCCCAGCGCACATGTTCGGCGAGGCGGGGCCTGCGAGCGCGGCCACCGAGAATCGGACGGGGG
TAGTCTCAAGCTGGCCGGCCTGCTCTGGTGCCTGGCCTCGCGCCGCCGTGTATCGCCCCGCCCTGGGCGG
CAAGGCTGGCCCGGTCGGCACCAGTTGCGTGAGCGGAAAGATGGCCGCTTCCCGGCCCTGCTGCAGGGAG
CTCAAAATGGAGGACGCGGCGCTCGGGAGAGCGGGCGGGTGAGTCACCCACACAAAGGAAAAGGGCCTTT
CCGTCCTCAGCCGTCGCTTCATGTGACTCCACGGAGTACCGGGCGCCGTCCAGGCACCTCGATTAGTTCT
CGAGCTTTTGGAGTACGTCGTCTTTAGGTTGGGGGGAGGGGTTTTATGCGATGGAGTTTCCCCACACTGA
GTGGGTGGAGACTGAAGTTAGGCCAGCTTGGCACTTGATGTAATTCTCCTTGGAATTTGCCCTTTTTGAG
TTTGGATCTTGGTTCATTCTCAAGCCTCAGACAGTGGTTCAAAGTTTTTTTCTTCCATTTCAGGTGTCGT
GAGGAATTAGCTTGGTACTAATACGACTCACTATAGGGAGACCCAAGCTGGCTAGGTAAGCTTGGTACCG
AGCTCGGATCCACTAGTCCAGTGTGGTGGAATTCTGCAGATATCCAGCACAGTGGCGGCCGCCATGCTGG
AGGGCGTGCAGGTCGAGACAATCAGCCCTGGAGACGGAAGGACCTTCCCCAAAAGAGGCCAAACATGCGT
GGTCCATTACACCGGAATGCTCGAGGACGGCAAAAAGGTGGACAGCAGCAGGGATAGGAACAAACCCTTC
AAATTCATGCTGGGAAAACAAGAGGTGATCAGAGGATGGGAGGAAGGAGTGGCCCAAATGTCCGTGGGAC
AGAGGGCCAAGCTGACAATCTCCCCCGATTACGCCTACGGCGCTACAGGCCATCCTGGAATCATCCCCCC
CCACGCCACACTGGTGTTCGATGTGGAACTCCTCAAGCTGGAGTCCGGAGGAGGCTCCGGAGTGGACGGA
TTTGGCGACGTGGGAGCTCTGGAAAGCCTCAGAGGAAACGCCGACCTCGCCTATATTCTGTCCATGGAGC
CCTGTGGCCATTGCCTCATCATTAATAACGTGAACTTCTGCAGGGAAAGCGGACTGAGGACAAGAACCGG
CAGCAACATTGACTGTGAGAAACTGAGAAGGAGATTCAGCTCCCTGCATTTCATGGTGGAGGTGAAGGGC
GATCTGACAGCCAAGAAAATGGTCCTGGCCCTGCTCGAGCTGGCCAGACAGGACCACGGAGCTCTGGACT
GCTGTGTGGTCGTCATCCTCAGCCACGGATGCCAAGCTAGCCATCTGCAATTCCCCGGCGCTGTGTATGG
AACCGATGGCTGTCCCGTGTCCGTGGAAAAAATCGTCAATATCTTTAACGGCACAAGCTGCCCCTCCCTC
GGAGGCAAACCTAAGCTGTTCTTTATTCAAGCTTGCGGCGGCGAGCAAAAGGACCATGGCTTTGAAGTGG
CTTCCACCTCCCCCGAAGACGAGAGCCCCGGATCCAATCCTGAGCCCGATGCTACCCCCTTCCAGGAGGG
CCTCAGGACCTTCGACCAGCTCGATGCCATCAGCAGCCTGCCTACCCCTTCCGACATCTTCGTGTCCTAC
AGCACCTTTCCCGGATTCGTGAGCTGGAGGGATCCCAAGAGCGGAAGCTGGTATGTGGAGACACTGGACG
ATATTTTTGAGCAGTGGGCCCACAGCGAGGATCTGCAATCCCTGCTGCTGAGAGTCGCCAACGCCGTGAG
CGTGAAAGGAATCTACAAGCAGATGCCCGGATGCTTCAACTTCCTGAGGAAGAAGCTGTTCTTCAAGACC
AGCGTGGACTATCCCTATGATGTGCCCGACTACGCCCTCGATGGCTCCGGAGCCACCAACTTCAGCCTGC
TCAAGCAAGCCGGCGACGTGGAGGAGAACCCTGGACCTATGGAAGTGTCCTCCAGATCCAGCGAGCCTCT
GGATCCCGTGTGGCTCCTGGTCGCCTTCGGAAGAGGAGGCGTCAAGCTGGAGGTCCTGCTGCTGTTTCTG
CTCCCCTTCACACTGGGCCACTGTCCTGCCCCTAGCCAACTGCCCTCCGCCAAGCCTATCAACCTCACCG
ATGAGTCCATGTTTCCCATTGGCACCTACCTCCTGTATGAGTGCCTCCCTGGATATATTAAGAGACAGTT
CTCCATCACATGCAAGCAGGATTCCACCTGGACCAGCGCCGAAGACAAGTGCATCAGGAAGCAGTGCAAA
ACCCCTTCCGATCCCGAAAATGGACTCGTGCACGTGCACACAGGAATCCAGTTCGGCTCCAGAATTAATT
ATACATGTAATCAGGGCTACAGACTGATCGGCAGCTCCAGCGCTGTCTGTGTGATTACCGATCAGAGCGT
GGATTGGGACACCGAGGCCCCTATCTGTGAGTGGATCCCTTGCGAGATTCCCCCTGGCATTCCTAACGGC
GACTTCTTTAGCTCCACCAGAGAGGATTTCCACTACGGCATGGTCGTCACCTACAGGTGCAACACAGACG
CCAGGGGAAAAGCCCTGTTCAACCTGGTCGGCGAGCCTTCCCTCTATTGCACATCCAATGACGGCGAAAT
CGGCGTCTGGAGCGGACCTCCCCCCCAATGCATCGAACTGAACAAGTGCACACCCCCCCCTTATGTGGAG
AATGCCGTCATGCTCAGCGAAAATAGGTCCCTGTTTTCCCTGAGGGACATCGTGGAGTTCAGGTGTCACC
CTGGCTTCATCATGAAGGGAGCCAGCAGCGTGCATTGCCAGAGCCTCAATAAGTGGGAGCCCGAGCTGCC
CTCCTGCTTCAAGGGCGTCATTTGCAGACTGCCCCAGGAGATGAGCGGCTTCCAAAAGGGCCTCGGCATG
AAGAAAGAGTACTACTATGGCGAAAATGTCACCCTGGAATGCGAGGATGGCTATACACTCGAGGGCAGCT
CCCAGAGCCAGTGCCAGAGCGATGGCAGCTGGAACCCTCTCCTGGCTAAGTGCGTGTCCAGGAGCATCAG
CGGCCTGATTGTGGGCATCTTTATTGGAATTATTGTCTTCATCCTCGTGATCATTGTGTTTATCTGGATG
ATTCTGAAGTACAAAAAAAGAAACACCACAGATGAAAAGTATAAAGAGGTGGGCATTCATCTCAACTACA
AGGAGGATAGCTGCGTGAGACTGCAGTCCCTGCTCACATCCCAAGAAAATAGCAGCACCACATCCCCCGC
CAGAAATTCCCTCACCCAAGAGGTGTCCGGAAGCGGCGAGGGAAGGGGAAGCCTCCTGACATGCGGCGAT
GTGGAAGAAAATCCCGGCCCTATGAGGGCCCAGAGGGGCCTGATCCTGCTGCTCCTCCTGCTGGCCGTGT
TCTGCAGCACAGCCGTGTCCCTCACCTGCTACCATTGCTTCCAGCCTGTCGTGTCCAGCTGCAACATGAA
TAGCACATGCTCCCCTGACCAGGATTCCTGCCTGTACGCTGTCGCTGGAATGCAGGTGTACCAGAGGTGC
TGGAAGCAAAGCGACTGTCATGGCGAGATCATCATGGATCAGCTGGAGGAGACCAAGCTGAAGTTCAGAT
GTTGTCAGTTTAATCTCTGTAACAAGAGCGATGGAAGCCTCGGAAAAACCCCTCTCCTCGGAACAAGCGT
GCTCGTCGCCATTCTGAATCTCTGCTTTCTGTCCCATCTGGGATCCGGCCAATGCACCAACTATGCCCTC
CTCAAACTCGCCGGAGATGTGGAATCCAACCCCGGCCCTATGGCTAGGTCCGTCACCCTGGTCTTCCTGG
TGCTGGTGAGCCTGACCGGCCTGTATGCTGCTATGGCTCCCAGGACACTCCTGCTGGGCTGTGGAGCCTC
CGGAGGAGGCGGCAGCGGAGGCGGCGGCTCC
[297 nt withheld, positions 6472-6768]
GGAGGAGGCGGATCCGGCGGCGGCGGAAGCGGCGGAGGCGGCTCCGGCGGCGGAGGAAGCAGCCCACACT
CGCTGCGGTATTTCACCACCGCCGTGTCCCGGCCCGGCCTCGGGGAGCCCCGGTTCATCATTGTCGGCTA
CGTGGACGACACGCAGTTCGTGCGCTTCGACAGCGACGCGGAAAATCCGAGGATGGAGCCTCGGGCGCGG
TGGATTGAGCAGGAGGGGCCGGAGTATTGGGAGCGGGAGACTTGGAAAGCCAGGGACATGGGGAGGAACT
TCAGAGTAAACCTGAGGACCCTGCTCGGCTACTACAATCAGAGTAACGACGAATCTCACACGCTGCAGTG
GATGTACGGCTGCGACGTGGGGCCCGATGGGCGCCTGCTCCGCGGGTATTGTCAGGAGGCCTACGATGGC
CAGGATTACATCTCCCTGAACGAGGACCTGCGTTCCTGGACCGCGAATGACATAGCCTCACAGATCTCTA
AGCACAAGTCAGAGGCAGTCGATGAGGCCCACCAACAGAGGGCATACCTGCAAGGTCCTTGCGTGGAGTG
GCTCCATAGATACCTACGGCTGGGAAATGAGACACTGCAGCGCTCAGACCCTCCAAAGGCACATGTGACC
CATCACCCTAGATCTGAAGATGAAGTCACCCTGAGGTGCTGGGCCCTGGGCTTCTACCCTGCTGACATCA
CCCTGACCTGGCAGTTGAATGGGGAGGAGCTGACCCAGGACATGGAGCTTGTGGAGACCAGGCCTGCAGG
GGATGGAACCTTCCAGAAGTGGGCAGCTGTCGTGGTGCCTCTTGGGAAGGAGCAGTATTACACATGCCAT
GTGTACCATGAGGGGCTGCCTGAGCCCCTCACCCTGAGATGGGAGCCTCCTCCATCCACTGTCTCCAACA
TGGTAATCATAGCTGTTCTGGTTGTCCTTGGAGCTGTGATCATCCTTGGAGCTGTGGTGGCTTTTGTGAT
GAAGAGGAGGAGACACATAGGTGTAAAAGGATGCTATGCTCATGTTCTAGGCAGCAAGAGCTTCCAGACC
TCTGACTGGCCTCAGAAGGCAGGCAGCGGAGTGAAGCAGACCCTCAACTTCGACCTGCTGAAGCTGGCCG
GAGACGTGGAGAGCAATCCTGGACCCATGATCGAGCAGGACGGACTCCATGCTGGAAGCCCTGCCGCTTG
GGTCGAGAGGCTCTTTGGATACGACTGGGCTCAGCAGACAATCGGCTGCAGCGATGCCGCCGTGTTTAGA
CTCAGCGCCCAGGGCAGACCTGTGCTGTTTGTGAAGACCGACCTGAGCGGAGCTCTCAATGAGCTCCAAG
ATGAAGCCGCCAGACTGAGCTGGCTCGCCACCACAGGCGTGCCTTGTGCTGCCGTGCTGGACGTCGTCAC
AGAGGCCGGAAGGGATTGGCTGCTCCTGGGCGAAGTCCCCGGACAGGATCTGCTGAGCTCCCATCTGGCC
CCTGCCGAAAAGGTCTCCATTATGGCCGATGCCATGAGGAGGCTGCACACCCTGGATCCCGCTACCTGTC
CCTTTGACCATCAGGCCAAGCACAGGATTGAGAGGGCCAGAACAAGAATGGAGGCCGGCCTGGTCGACCA
GGATGATCTGGACGAGGAACACCAGGGCCTCGCTCCTGCCGAGCTCTTTGCCAGACTCAAGGCCAGGATG
CCTGACGGCGAAGATCTGGTGGTGACCCATGGAGATGCCTGTCTCCCCAACATCATGGTGGAAAACGGCA
GGTTCTCCGGATTCATTGACTGCGGCAGGCTCGGCGTGGCCGACAGGTATCAGGACATCGCCCTGGCTAC
CAGAGATATCGCTGAGGAGCTGGGAGGAGAGTGGGCCGATAGATTTCTCGTGCTCTATGGCATTGCCGCT
CCCGACAGCCAGAGAATTGCCTTCTACAGACTGCTCGATGAGTTTTTTTGAGTTTAAACCCGCTGATCAG
CCTCGACTGTGCCTTCTAGTTGCCAGCCATCTGTTGTTTGCCCCTCCCCCGTGCCTTCCTTGACCCTGGA
AGGTGCCACTCCCACTGTCCTTTCCTAATAAAATGAGGAAATTGCATCGCATTGTCTGAGTAGGTGTCAT
TCTATTCTGGGGGGTGGGGTGGGGCAGGACAGCAAGGGGGAGGATTGGGAAGACAATAGCAGGCATGCTG
GGGATGCGGTGGGCTCTATGGCTTCTGAGGCGGAAAGAACCAGCTGGGGCTCTAGGGGGTATCCCCACGC
GCCCTGTAGCGGCGCATCTAGCGGCCGATCAGGCCCGACCTACTCTCTTCCGCATTGGAGTCGCTTTAAC
TGGCCCTGGCTTTGGCAGCCTGTGCTGACCCATGCAGTCCTCCTTACCATCCCTCCCTCGACTTCCCCTC
TTCCGATGTTGAGCCCCTCCAGCCGGTCCTGGACTTTGTCTCCTTCCCTGCCCTGCCCTCTCCTGAACCT
GAGCCAGCTCCCATAGCTCAGTCTGGTCTATCTGCCTGGCCCTGGCCATTGTCACTTTGCGCTGCCCTCC
TCTCGCCCCCGAGTGCCCTTGCTGTGCCGCCGGAACTCTGCCCTCTAACGCTGCCGTCTCTCTCCTGAGT
CCGGACCACTTTGAGCTCTACTGGCTTCTGCGCCGCCTCTGGCCCACTGTTTCCCCTTCCCAGGCAGGTC
CTGCTTTCTCTGACCTGCATTCTCTCCCCTGGGCCTGTGCCGCTTTCTGTCTGCAGCTTGTGGCCTGGGT
CACCTCTACGGCTGGCCCAGATCCTTCCCTGCCGCCTCCTTCAGGTTCCGTCTTCCTCCACTCCCTCTTC
CCCTTGCTCTCTGCTGTGTTGCTGCCCAAGGATGCTCTTTCCGGAGCACTTCCTTCTCGGCGCTGCACCA
CGTGATGTCCTCTGAGCGGATCCTCCCCGTGTCTGGGTCCTCTCCGGGCATCTCTCCTCCCTCACCCAAC
CCCATGCCGTCTTCACTCGCTGGGTTCCCTTTTCCTTCTCCTTCTGGGGCCTGTGCCATCTCTCGTTTCT
TAGGATGGCCTTCTCCGACGGATGTCTCCCTTGCGTCCCGCCTCCCCTTCTTGTAGGCCTGCATCAGGCC
AAATTGGCCGTCGACTGCAGAGGCCTGCATGCAAGCTTGGCGTAATCATGGTCATAGCTGTTTCCTGTGT
GAAATTGTTATCCGCTCACAATTCCACACAACATACGAGCCGGAAGCATAAAGTGTAAAGCCTGGGGTGC
CTAATGAGTGAGCTAACTCACATTAATTGCGTTGCGCTCACTGCCCGCTTTCCAGTCGGGAAACCTGTCG
TGCCAGCTGCATTAATGAATCGGCCAACGCGCGGGGAGAGGCGGTTTGCGTATTGGGCGCTCTTCCGCTT
CCTCGCTCACTGACTCGCTGCGCTCGGTCGTTCGGCTGCGGCGAGCGGTATCAGCTCACTCAAAGGCGGT
AATACGGTTATCCACAGAATCAGGGGATAACGCAGGAAAGAACATGTGAGCAAAAGGCCAGCAAAAGGCC
AGGAACCGTAAAAAGGCCGCGTTGCTGGCGTTTTTCCATAGGCTCCGCCCCCCTGACGAGCATCACAAAA
ATCGACGCTCAAGTCAGAGGTGGCGAAACCCGACAGGACTATAAAGATACCAGGCGTTTCCCCCTGGAAG
CTCCCTCGTGCGCTCTCCTGTTCCGACCCTGCCGCTTACCGGATACCTGTCCGCCTTTCTCCCTTCGGGA
AGCGTGGCGCTTTCTCATAGCTCACGCTGTAGGTATCTCAGTTCGGTGTAGGTCGTTCGCTCCAAGCTGG
GCTGTGTGCACGAACCCCCCGTTCAGCCCGACCGCTGCGCCTTATCCGGTAACTATCGTCTTGAGTCCAA
CCCGGTAAGACACGACTTATCGCCACTGGCAGCAGCCACTGGTAACAGGATTAGCAGAGCGAGGTATGTA
GGCGGTGCTACAGAGTTCTTGAAGTGGTGGCCTAACTACGGCTACACTAGAAGAACAGTATTTGGTATCT
GCGCTCTGCTGAAGCCAGTTACCTTCGGAAAAAGAGTTGGTAGCTCTTGATCCGGCAAACAAACCACCGC
TGGTAGCGGTGGTTTTTTTGTTTGCAAGCAGCAGATTACGCGCAGAAAAAAAGGATCTCAAGAAGATCCT
TTGATCTTTTCTACGGGGTCTGACGCTCAGTGGAACGAAAACTCACGTTAAGGGATTTTGGTCATGAGAT
TATCAAAAAGGATCTTCACCTAGATCCTTTTAAATTAAAAATGAAGTTTTAAATCAATCTAAAGTATATA
TGAGTAAACTTGGTCTGACAGTTACCAATGCTTAATCAGTGAGGCACCTATCTCAGCGATCTGTCTATTT
CGTTCATCCATAGTTGCCTGACTCCCCGTCGTGTAGATAACTACGATACGGGAGGGCTTACCATCTGGCC
CCAGTGCTGCAATGATACCGCGAGACCCACGCTCACCGGCTCCAGATTTATCAGCAATAAACCAGCCAGC
CGGAAGGGCCGAGCGCAGAAGTGGTCCTGCAACTTTATCCGCCTCCATCCAGTCTATTAATTGTTGCCGG
GAAGCTAGAGTAAGTAGTTCGCCAGTTAATAGTTTGCGCAACGTTGTTGCCATTGCTACAGGCATCGTGG
TGTCACGCTCGTCGTTTGGTATGGCTTCATTCAGCTCCGGTTCCCAACGATCAAGGCGAGTTACATGATC
CCCCATGTTGTGCAAAAAAGCGGTTAGCTCCTTCGGTCCTCCGATCGTTGTCAGAAGTAAGTTGGCCGCA
GTGTTATCACTCATGGTTATGGCAGCACTGCATAATTCTCTTACTGTCATGCCATCCGTAAGATGCTTTT
CTGTGACTGGTGAGTACTCAACCAAGTCATTCTGAGAATAGTGTATGCGGCGACCGAGTTGCTCTTGCCC
GGCGTCAATACGGGATAATACCGCGCCACATAGCAGAACTTTAAAAGTGCTCATCATTGGAAAACGTTCT
TCGGGGCGAAAACTCTCAAGGATCTTACCGCTGTTGAGATCCAGTTCGATGTAACCCACTCGTGCACCCA
ACTGATCTTCAGCATCTTTTACTTTCACCAGCGTTTCTGGGTGAGCAAAAACAGGAAGGCAAAATGCCGC
AAAAAAGGGAATAAGGGCGACACGGAAATGTTGAATACTCATACTCTTCCTTTTTCAATATTATTGAAGC
ATTTATCAGGGTTATTGTCTCATGAGCGGATACATATTTGAATGTATTTAGAAAAATAAACAAATAGGGG
TTCCGCGCACATTTCCCCGAAAAGTGCCAC
Features (pLannotate 1.2.2; 24 found; start..end, strand, type, name):
     72..107     +  CDS            rop (fragment): Rop protein, which maintains plasmids at low copy number; rop
    209..308     +  misc_feature   bom (fragment): basis of mobility region from pBR322
    314..471     -  CDS            lacZα (fragment): LacZα fragment of β-galactosidase; lacZ fragment
    631..951     +  CDS            PPP1R12C (fragment): PP12C_HUMAN - Also known as LENG3, MBS85 From Homo sapiens (Human).
   1904..3082    +  promoter       EF-1α promoter: strong constitutive promoter for human elongation factor EF-1α
   3099..3117    +  promoter       T7 promoter: promoter for bacteriophage T7 RNA polymerase
   3223..3543    +  CDS            FKBP1A: FKB1A_HUMAN - Also known as FKBP1, FKBP12. Experimental evidence at protein level: Swiss-Prot protein existence level 1. Keeps in an inactive conformation TGFBR1, the TGF-beta type I serine/threonine kinase receptor, preventing TGF-beta receptor activation in absence of ligand. Recruits SMAD7 to ACVR1B which prevents the association of SMAD2 and SMAD3 with the activin receptor complex, thereby blocking the activin signal. May modulate the RYR1 calcium channel activity. PPIases accelerate the folding of proteins. It catalyzes the cis-trans isomerization of proline imidic peptide bonds in oligop
   3553..4413    +  CDS            CASP9 (fragment): CASP9_HUMAN - Also known as MCH6. Experimental evidence at protein level: Swiss-Prot protein existence level 1. Isoform 2 lacks activity is an dominant-negative inhibitor of caspase-9. From Homo sapiens (Human).
   4519..5838    +  CDS            Cr1l (fragment): CR1L_MOUSE - Also known as Crry, Cry. Experimental evidence at protein level: Swiss-Prot protein existence level 1. Acts as a cofactor for complement factor I, a serine protease which protects autologous cells against complement-mediated injury by cleaving C3b and C4b deposited on host tissue. Also acts as a decay- accelerating factor, preventing the formation of C4b2a and C3bBb, the amplification convertases of the complement cascade. Plays a crucial role in early embryonic development by maintaining fetomaternal tolerance. Also acts as a costimulatory factor for T-cells which favors IL-4 sec
   5902..6270    +  CDS            Cd59a: CD59A_MOUSE - Also known as Cd59. Experimental evidence at transcript level: Swiss-Prot protein existence level 2. Potent inhibitor of the complement membrane attack complex (MAC) action. Acts by binding to the C8 and/or C9 complements of the assembling MAC, thereby preventing incorporation of the multiple copies of C9 required for complete formation of the osmolytic pore (By similarity). From Mus musculus (Mouse).
   6340..6768    +  CDS            B2m (sequence partly withheld): B2MG_MOUSE - Experimental evidence at protein level: Swiss-Prot protein existence level 1. Component of the class I major histocompatibility complex (MHC). Involved in the presentation of peptide antigens to the immune system. From Mus musculus (Mouse).
   6829..7839    +  CDS            H2-T23 (fragment): HA15_MOUSE - Experimental evidence at protein level: Swiss-Prot protein existence level 1. Involved in the presentation of foreign antigens to the immune system. From Mus musculus (Mouse).
   7915..8706    +  CDS            neo: KKA2_KLEPN - Also known as kan, nptII. Experimental evidence at protein level: Swiss-Prot protein existence level 1. Resistance to kanamycin, neomycin, paromomycin, ribostamycin, butirosin and gentamicin B. From Klebsiella pneumoniae.
   8735..8959    +  polyA_signal   bGH poly(A) signal: bovine growth hormone polyadenylation signal
   8963..8984    +  promoter       SV40 promoter (fragment): SV40 enhancer and early promoter
   9005..9025    +  rep_origin     f1 ori (fragment): f1 bacteriophage origin of replication; arrow indicates direction of (+) strand synthesis
   9430..9844    +  misc_feature   HA-L (fragment): left homology arm from the adeno-associated virus integration site (AAVS1) within intron 1 of the human PPP1R12C gene
   9921..9943    -  protein_bind   lac operator (fragment): The lac repressor binds to the lac operator to inhibit transcription in E. coli. This inhibition can be relieved by adding lactose or isopropyl-β-D-thiogalactopyranoside (IPTG). lac repressor encoded by lacI
   9947..9977    -  promoter       lac promoter: promoter for the E. coli lac operon
   9992..10013   -  protein_bind   CAP binding site: CAP binding activates transcription in the presence of cAMP. E. coli catabolite activator protein
  10026..10118   -  CDS            lacI (fragment): lac repressor; lacI; The lac repressor binds to the lac operator to inhibit transcription in E. coli. This inhibition can be relieved by adding lactose or isopropyl-β-D-thiogalactopyranoside (IPTG).
  10301..10889   -  rep_origin     ori: high-copy-number ColE1/pMB1/pBR322/pUC origin of replication
  11060..11920   -  CDS            AmpR: β-lactamase; bla; confers resistance to ampicillin, carbenicillin, and related antibiotics
  11921..12025   -  promoter       AmpR promoter: bla
