[The description below was written by a language model from this plasmid's Addgene catalogue record and pLannotate feature annotations shown in this document.]
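Description:
AAVS1-A2UCOE-EF1a-iCasp9-P2A-Crry-T2A-mCD59-E2A-Qa1 SCT-F2A-neo-AAVS1 is a roughly 12 kb donor plasmid built on pUC57 for knock-in of a multigene expression cassette at the human AAVS1 safe-harbour locus, which lies in intron 1 of PPP1R12C. In bacteria it is maintained through the high-copy ColE1/pUC origin and selected with ampicillin (AmpR under its own promoter). Remnants of lacZα, the lac promoter/operator and other backbone fragments are also annotated. PPP1R12C/AAVS1-derived sequences flank the cassette on both sides and serve as homology arms for homology-directed integration. The record does not specify which nuclease is used to cut the locus.

The payload is a single polycistronic transcript driven by the constitutive EF-1α promoter and terminated by the bGH polyadenylation signal. According to the plasmid name, the promoter is preceded by an A2UCOE, a ubiquitous chromatin opening element generally used to resist transgene silencing; it was not picked up in the feature annotation. The open reading frames are separated by P2A, T2A, E2A and F2A self-cleaving peptides, so that separate proteins are produced. These are iCasp9, an FKBP12 domain fused to a caspase-9 fragment that acts as a dimeriser-inducible suicide switch; mouse Crry (Cr1l), a regulator of complement C3/C4 convertases; mouse CD59a, an inhibitor of membrane attack complex assembly; a Qa1 single-chain trimer, annotated as mouse β2-microglobulin joined to the H2-T23 heavy chain; and neo for G418 selection of targeted cells. The associated work concerns engineering human pluripotent stem cell lines to evade xenogeneic transplantation barriers. This fits the use of mouse complement regulators and a mouse non-classical MHC molecule, with iCasp9 as a safety mechanism.
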