Addgene plasmid #205445: AAVS1-A2UCOE-EF1a-iCasp9-P2A-Crry-T2A-mCD59-E2A-Qa1 SCT-F2A-neo-AAVS1
Purpose: human AAVS1-targeting plasmid for expression of iCasp9, Crry, mouse CD59, and Qa1 SCT
Depositing lab: Deepta Bhattacharya. Depositing organization: University of Arizona. Publication: Engineering human pluripotent stem cell lines to evade xenogeneic transplantation barriers. Pizzato HA, Alonso-Guallart P, Woods J, Connelly JP, Fehniger TA, Atkinson JP, Pruett-Miller SM, Monsma FJ Jr, Bhattacharya D. Stem Cell Reports. 2023 Dec 22:S2213-6711(23)00496-4. doi: 10.1016/j.stemcr.2023.12.003. PubMed 38215755.
Backbone
  Vector backbone: pUC57
  Vector type: Mammalian Expression
  Selectable markers: Neomycin (select with G418)
Growth in bacteria
  Bacterial resistance: Ampicillin, 100 μg/mL
  Growth temperature: 37°C
  Growth strain: DH5alpha
  Copy number: High Copy
Gene/Insert
  Gene/Insert name: iCasp9-Crry-mCD59-Qa1 SCT
  Species: M. musculus (mouse)
  Promoter: EF1a
  Cloning method: Gibson Cloning
Terms and licenses: Academic/Nonprofit Terms; Industry Terms: Not Available to Industry
Depositor comments: Please visit https://www.biorxiv.org/content/10.1101/2023.06.27.546594v1 for bioRxiv preprint.
How to cite: AAVS1-A2UCOE-EF1a-iCasp9-P2A-Crry-T2A-mCD59-E2A-Qa1 SCT-F2A-neo-AAVS1 was a gift from Deepta Bhattacharya (Addgene plasmid # 205445 ; http://n2t.net/addgene:205445 ; RRID:Addgene_205445)
